Addgene plasmid #112571: pExp-NusA
Purpose: (Empty Backbone) Used for expression of protein in E. coli as TEV cleavable N-terminual 8His and NusA fusions with optional C-terminal StrepII-tag
Depositing lab: Marko Hyvönen. Depositing organization: University of Cambridge.
Backbone
  Vector backbone: pOP2S
  Vector type: Bacterial Expression
  Tag / fusion protein: 8His (N terminal on backbone); Strep tag (C terminal on backbone)
Growth in bacteria
  Bacterial resistance: Ampicillin, 100 μg/mL
  Growth temperature: 37°C
  Growth strain: DH5alpha
  Copy number: High Copy
Gene/Insert
  Gene/Insert name: None
  Tag / fusion protein: 8His (N terminal on backbone); Strep tag (C terminal on backbone)
Terms and licenses: Academic/Nonprofit Terms; Industry Terms: Not Available to Industry
Depositor comments: Contains N-terminal 8xHis, fusion partner: NusA (N utilization substance protein A (NusA) from E. coli, UniProtKB: P0AFF6, PMID: 10506413) followed by TEV protease cleavage site, optional C-terminal StrepII-tag. Cloning of GOI between BsaI and XhoI or HindIII
How to cite: pExp-NusA was a gift from Marko Hyvönen (Addgene plasmid # 112571 ; http://n2t.net/addgene:112571 ; RRID:Addgene_112571)
