[The description below was written by a language model from this plasmid's Addgene catalogue record and pLannotate feature annotations shown in this document.]
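Description:
pExp-NusA is an empty bacterial expression backbone derived from pOP2S, designed for producing recombinant proteins in E. coli as fusions to the solubility-enhancing partner NusA. It is a 5,948 nt plasmid propagated at high copy number from a ColE1/pUC-type origin and selected with ampicillin through the β-lactamase (AmpR) gene and its own promoter. The annotation also picks up short fragments of f1/M13 origins, bom, rop, lacZα and a pUC-style polylinker. These appear to be backbone remnants rather than functional elements.

The expression cassette is driven by a T7 promoter immediately followed by a lac operator and the strong T7 gene 10 ribosome binding site. Transcription therefore depends on a host supplying T7 RNA polymerase and is held off by lac repressor until IPTG or lactose is added. The plasmid carries its own lacI gene under the lacIq promoter, which boosts repressor levels for tighter control. The open reading frame begins with an 8xHis affinity tag, continues through E. coli NusA (N utilization substance protein A, noted for its high solubility), and ends with a TEV protease recognition site. A gene of interest is cloned downstream of this site between BsaI and either XhoI or HindIII. Per the record, a StrepII tag is optionally available at the C-terminus, presumably depending on how the insert is cloned. A T7 terminator closes the unit, and a reverse-oriented SP6 promoter sits just downstream of the cloning region.

The vector is used to express proteins as His-NusA fusions, with the tags available for affinity purification and TEV cleavage available to remove the N-terminal His-NusA portion.
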