Features (pLannotate 1.2.2; 24 found; start..end, strand, type, name):
      1..19      +  promoter       T7 promoter: promoter for bacteriophage T7 RNA polymerase
     19..43      +  protein_bind   lac operator: The lac repressor binds to the lac operator to inhibit transcription in E. coli. This inhibition can be relieved by adding lactose or isopropyl-β-D-thiogalactopyranoside (IPTG). lac repressor encoded by lacI
     56..78      +  RBS            RBS: efficient ribosome binding site from bacteriophage T7 gene 10 (Olins and Rangwala, 1989)
     92..115     +  CDS            8xHis: 8xHis affinity tag
    131..1612    +  CDS            NusA: transcription elongation protein (N utilization substance protein A); nusA; highly soluble in E. coli
   1622..1639    +  CDS            TEV site (fragment): tobacco etch virus (TEV) protease recognition and cleavage site
   1665..1687    +  CDS            Strep-Tag II (fragment): peptide that binds Strep-Tactin®, an engineered form of streptavidin
   1702..1720    -  promoter       SP6 promoter: promoter for bacteriophage SP6 RNA polymerase
   1735..1784    +  CDS            SET1 (fragment): solubility-enhancement tag derived from T7 phage gene 10B
   1792..1839    +  terminator     T7 terminator: transcription terminator for bacteriophage T7 RNA polymerase
   1868..1934    +  CDS            lacZα (fragment): LacZα fragment of β-galactosidase; lacZ fragment
   1938..2159    -  rep_origin     M13 ori (fragment) (sequence partly withheld): M13 bacteriophage origin of replication; arrow indicates direction of (+) strand synthesis
   2160..2180    -  misc_feature   MCS (fragment): pUC18/19 multiple cloning site
   2179..2197    -  promoter       lac UV5 promoter (fragment): E. coli lac promoter with an "up" mutation
   2212..2233    -  protein_bind   CAP binding site: CAP binding activates transcription in the presence of cAMP. E. coli catabolite activator protein
   2246..3328    -  CDS            lacI: lac repressor; lacI; The lac repressor binds to the lac operator to inhibit transcription in E. coli. This inhibition can be relieved by adding lactose or isopropyl-β-D-thiogalactopyranoside (IPTG).
   3329..3406    -  promoter       lacIq promoter: lacI (mutant); In the lacIq allele, a single base change in the promoter boosts expression of the lacI gene about 10-fold.
   3421..3651    -  rep_origin     f1 ori (fragment) (sequence partly withheld): f1 bacteriophage origin of replication; arrow indicates direction of (+) strand synthesis
   3652..3751    -  misc_feature   bom (fragment): basis of mobility region from pBR322
   3853..3888    -  CDS            rop (fragment): Rop protein, which maintains plasmids at low copy number; rop
   3983..4087    +  promoter       AmpR promoter: bla
   4088..4948    +  CDS            AmpR: β-lactamase; bla; confers resistance to ampicillin, carbenicillin, and related antibiotics
   5119..5707    +  rep_origin     ori: high-copy-number ColE1/pMB1/pBR322/pUC origin of replication
   5890..5946    +  CDS            lacI (fragment): lac repressor; lacI; The lac repressor binds to the lac operator to inhibit transcription in E. coli. This inhibition can be relieved by adding lactose or isopropyl-β-D-thiogalactopyranoside (IPTG).
>Addgene plasmid #112571 | pExp-NusA | addgene full sequence | sequence record 220666 | Addgene NGS Result
TAATACGACTCACTATAGGGAATTGTGAGCGGATAACAATTCCTCTAGAAATAATTTTGTTTAACTTTAA
GAAGGAGATATATCCATGAATCACCATCACCATCACCATCACCATTCTGGCACTAGTGGCAACAAAGAAA
TTTTGGCTGTAGTTGAAGCCGTATCCAATGAAAAGGCGCTACCTCGCGAGAAGATTTTCGAAGCATTGGA
AAGCGCGCTGGCGACAGCAACAAAGAAAAAATATGAACAAGAGATCGACGTCCGCGTACAGATCGATCGC
AAAAGCGGTGATTTTGACACTTTCCGTCGCTGGTTAGTTGTTGATGAAGTCACCCAGCCGACCAAGGAAA
TCACCCTTGAAGCCGCACGTTATGAAGATGAAAGCCTGAACCTGGGCGATTACGTTGAAGATCAGATTGA
GTCTGTTACCTTTGACCGTATCACTACCCAGACGGCAAAACAGGTTATCGTGCAGAAAGTGCGTGAAGCC
GAACGTGCGATGGTGGTTGATCAGTTCCGTGAACACGAAGGTGAAATCATCACCGGCGTGGTGAAAAAAG
TAAACCGCGACAACATCTCTCTGGATCTGGGCAACAACGCTGAAGCCGTGATCCTGCGCGAAGATATGCT
GCCGCGTGAAAACTTCCGCCCTGGCGACCGCGTTCGTGGCGTGCTCTATTCCGTTCGCCCGGAAGCGCGT
GGCGCGCAACTGTTCGTCACTCGTTCCAAGCCGGAAATGCTGATCGAACTGTTCCGTATTGAAGTGCCAG
AAATCGGCGAAGAAGTGATTGAAATTAAAGCAGCGGCTCGCGATCCGGGTTCTCGTGCGAAAATCGCGGT
GAAAACCAACGATAAACGTATCGATCCGGTAGGTGCTTGCGTAGGTATGCGTGGCGCGCGTGTTCAGGCG
GTGTCTACTGAACTGGGTGGCGAGCGTATCGATATCGTCCTGTGGGATGATAACCCGGCGCAGTTCGTGA
TTAACGCAATGGCACCGGCAGACGTTGCTTCTATCGTGGTGGATGAAGATAAACACACTATGGACATCGC
CGTTGAAGCCGGTAATCTGGCGCAGGCGATTGGCCGTAACGGTCAGAACGTGCGTCTGGCTTCGCAACTG
AGCGGTTGGGAACTCAACGTGATGACCGTTGACGACCTGCAAGCTAAGCATCAGGCGGAAGCGCACGCAG
CGATCGACACCTTCACCAAATATCTCGACATCGACGAAGACTTCGCGACTGTTCTGGTAGAAGAAGGCTT
CTCGACGCTGGAAGAATTGGCCTATGTGCCGATGAAAGAGCTGTTGGAAATCGAAGGCCTTGATGAGCCG
ACCGTTGAAGCACTGCGCGAGCGTGCTAAAAATGCACTGGCCACCATTGCACAGGCCCAGGAAGAAAGCC
TCGGTGATAACAAACCGGCTGACGATCTGCTGAACCTTGAAGGGGTAGATCGTGATTTGGCATTCAAACT
GGCCGCCCGTGGCGTTTGTACGCTGGAAGATCTCGCCGAACAGGGCATTGATGATCTGGCTGATATCGAA
GGGTTGACCGACGAAAAAGCCGGAGCACTGATTATGGCTGCCCGTAATATTTGCTGGTTCGGTGACGAAG
CGAGCGGTACCGAAAACCTGTACTTCCAGTGAGACCTTAATTAACTCGAGCGCATGGAGCCACCCGCAGT
TCGAAAAATAAGCTTGAGTATTCTATAGTGTCACCTAAATCCCAGCTTGATCCGGCTGCTAACAAAGCCC
GAAAGGAAGCTGAGTTGGCTGCTGCCACCGCTGAGCAATAACTAGCATAACCCCTTGGGGCCTCTAAACG
GGTCTTGAGGGGTTTTTTGCTGAAAGGAGGAACTATATCCGGATAACCTGGCGTAATAGCGAAGAGGCCC
GCACCGATCGCCCTTCCCAACAGTTGCGCAGCCTGAATGGCGAATGGAAATTGTAAGCGTTAATATTTTG
TTAAAATTCGCGTTAAATTTTTGTTAAATCAGCTCATTTTTTAACCAATAGGCCGAAATCGGCAAAATCC
CTTATAAATCAAAAGAATAGACCGAGATAGGGT
[37 nt withheld, positions 2064-2100]
AAAGAACGTGGACTCCAACGTCAAAGG
[32 nt withheld, positions 2128-2159]
AGCTTGCATGCCTGCAGGTCGGAAGCATAAAGTGTAAAGCCTGGGGTGCCTAATGAGTGAGCTAACTTAC
ATTAATTGCGTTGCGCTCACTGCCCGCTTTCCAGTCGGGAAACCTGTCGTGCCAGCTGCATTAATGAATC
GGCCAACGCGCGGGGAGAGGCGGTTTGCGTATTGGGCGCCAGGGTGGTTTTTCTTTTCACCAGTGAGACG
GGCAACAGCTGATTGCCCTTCACCGCCTGGCCCTGAGAGAGTTGCAGCAAGCGGTCCACGCTGGTTTGCC
CCAGCAGGCGAAAATCCTGTTTGATGGTGGTTAACGGCGGGATATAACATGAGCTGTCTTCGGTATCGTC
GTATCCCACTACCGAGATATCCGCACCAACGCGCAGCCCGGACTCGGTAATGGCGCGCATTGCGCCCAGC
GCCATCTGATCGTTGGCAACCAGCATCGCAGTGGGAACGATGCCCTCATTCAGCATTTGCATGGTTTGTT
GAAAACCGGACATGGCACTCCAGTCGCCTTCCCGTTCCGCTATCGGCTGAATTTGATTGCGAGTGAGATA
TTTATGCCAGCCAGCCAGACGCAGACGCGCCGAGACAGAACTTAATGGGCCCGCTAACAGCGCGATTTGC
TGGTGACCCAATGCGACCAGATGCTCCACGCCCAGTCGCGTACCGTCTTCATGGGAGAAAATAATACTGT
TGATGGGTGTCTGGTCAGAGACATCAAGAAATAACGCCGGAACATTAGTGCAGGCAGCTTCCACAGCAAT
GGCATCCTGGTCATCCAGCGGATAGTTAATGATCAGCCCACTGACGCGTTGCGCGAGAAGATTGTGCACC
GCCGCTTTACAGGCTTCGACGCCGCTTCGTTCTACCATCGACACCACCACGCTGGCACCCAGTTGATCGG
CGCGAGATTTAATCGCCGCGACAATTTGCGACGGCGCGTGCAGGGCCAGACTGGAGGTGGCAACGCCAAT
CAGCAACGACTGTTTGCCCGCCAGTTGTTGTGCCACGCGGTTGGGAATGTAATTCAGCTCCGCCATCGCC
GCTTCCACTTTTTCCCGCGTTTTCGCAGAAACGTGGCTGGCCTGGTTCACCACGCGGGAAACGGTCTGAT
AAGAGACACCGGCATACTCTGCGACATCGTATAACGTTACTGGTTTCACATTCACCACCCTGAATTGACT
CTCTTCCGGGCGCTATCATGCCATACCGCGAAAGGTTTTGCACCATTCGATGGTGTCGGCGAGCTCGAAT
TGTGAACCATCACCCT
[91 nt withheld, positions 3436-3526]
G
[124 nt withheld, positions 3528-3651]
CCTGATGCGGTATTTTCTCCTTACGCATCTGTGCGGTATTTCACACCGCATATGGTGCACTCTCAGTACA
ATCTGCTCTGATGCCGCATAGTTAAGCCAGCCCCGACACCCGCCAACACCCGCTGACGCGCCCTGACGGG
CTTGTCTGCTCCCGGCATCCGCTTACAGACAAGCTGTGACCGTCTCCGGGAGCTGCATGTGTCAGAGGTT
TTCACCGTCATCACCGAAACGCGCGAGACGAAAGGGCCTCGTGATACGCCTATTTTTATAGGTTAATGTC
ATGATAATAATGGTTTCTTAGACGTCAGGTGGCACTTTTCGGGGAAATGTGCGCGGAACCCCTATTTGTT
TATTTTTCTAAATACATTCAAATATGTATCCGCTCATGAGACAATAACCCTGATAAATGCTTCAATAATA
TTGAAAAAGGAAGAGTATGAGTATTCAACATTTCCGTGTCGCCCTTATTCCCTTTTTTGCGGCATTTTGC
CTTCCTGTTTTTGCTCACCCAGAAACGCTGGTGAAAGTAAAAGATGCTGAAGATCAGTTGGGTGCACGAG
TGGGTTACATCGAACTGGATCTCAACAGCGGTAAGATCCTTGAGAGTTTTCGCCCCGAAGAACGTTTTCC
AATGATGAGCACTTTTAAAGTTCTGCTATGTGGCGCGGTATTATCCCGTATTGACGCCGGGCAAGAGCAA
CTCGGTCGCCGCATACACTATTCTCAGAATGACTTGGTTGAGTACTCACCAGTCACAGAAAAGCATCTTA
CGGATGGCATGACAGTAAGAGAATTATGCAGTGCTGCCATAACCATGAGTGATAACACTGCGGCCAACTT
ACTTCTGACAACGATCGGAGGACCGAAGGAGCTAACCGCTTTTTTGCACAACATGGGGGATCATGTAACT
CGCCTTGATCGTTGGGAACCGGAGCTGAATGAAGCCATACCAAACGACGAGCGTGACACCACGATGCCTG
TAGCAATGGCAACAACGTTGCGCAAACTATTAACTGGCGAACTACTTACTCTAGCTTCCCGGCAACAATT
AATAGACTGGATGGAGGCGGATAAAGTTGCAGGACCACTTCTGCGCTCGGCCCTTCCGGCTGGCTGGTTT
ATTGCTGATAAATCTGGAGCCGGTGAGCGTGGTTCTCGCGGTATCATTGCAGCACTGGGGCCAGATGGTA
AGCCCTCCCGTATCGTAGTTATCTACACGACGGGGAGTCAGGCAACTATGGATGAACGAAATAGACAGAT
CGCTGAGATAGGTGCCTCACTGATTAAGCATTGGTAACTGTCAGACCAAGTTTACTCATATATACTTTAG
ATTGATTTAAAACTTCATTTTTAATTTAAAAGGATCTAGGTGAAGATCCTTTTTGATAATCTCATGACCA
AAATCCCTTAACGTGAGTTTTCGTTCCACTGAGCGTCAGACCCCGTAGAAAAGATCAAAGGATCTTCTTG
AGATCCTTTTTTTCTGCGCGTAATCTGCTGCTTGCAAACAAAAAAACCACCGCTACCAGCGGTGGTTTGT
TTGCCGGATCAAGAGCTACCAACTCTTTTTCCGAAGGTAACTGGCTTCAGCAGAGCGCAGATACCAAATA
CTGTTCTTCTAGTGTAGCCGTAGTTAGGCCACCACTTCAAGAACTCTGTAGCACCGCCTACATACCTCGC
TCTGCTAATCCTGTTACCAGTGGCTGCTGCCAGTGGCGATAAGTCGTGTCTTACCGGGTTGGACTCAAGA
CGATAGTTACCGGATAAGGCGCAGCGGTCGGGCTGAACGGGGGGTTCGTGCACACAGCCCAGCTTGGAGC
GAACGACCTACACCGAACTGAGATACCTACAGCGTGAGCTATGAGAAAGCGCCACGCTTCCCGAAGGGAG
AAAGGCGGACAGGTATCCGGTAAGCGGCAGGGTCGGAACAGGAGAGCGCACGAGGGAGCTTCCAGGGGGA
AACGCCTGGTATCTTTATAGTCCTGTCGGGTTTCGCCACCTCTGACTTGAGCGTCGATTTTTGTGATGCT
CGTCAGGGGGGCGGAGCCTATGGAAAAACGCCAGCAACGCGGCCTTTTTACGGTTCCTGGCCTTTTGCTG
GCCTTTTGCTCACATGTTCTTTCCTGCGTTATCCCCTGATTCTGTGGATAACCGTATTACCGCCTTTGAG
TGAGCTGATACCGCTCGCCGCAGCCGAACGACCGAGCGCAGCGAGTCAGTGAGCGAGGAAGCGGAAGAGC
GCCCAATACGCAAACCGCCTCTCCCCGCGCGTTGGCCGATTCATTAATGCAGCTGAT
